>Addgene plasmid #146880 | pEGFP-C1-HsTNRC6C_1208-1690_L | depositor full sequence | sequence record 289327 | Full Sequence
TAGTTATTAATAGTAATCAATTACGGGGTCATTAGTTCATAGCCCATATATGGAGTTCCGCGTTACATAA
CTTACGGTAAATGGCCCGCCTGGCTGACCGCCCAACGACCCCCGCCCATTGACGTCAATAATGACGTATG
TTCCCATAGTAACGCCAATAGGGACTTTCCATTGACGTCAATGGGTGGAGTATTTACGGTAAACTGCCCA
CTTGGCAGTACATCAAGTGTATCATATGCCAAGTACGCCCCCTATTGACGTCAATGACGGTAAATGGCCC
GCCTGGCATTATGCCCAGTACATGACCTTATGGGACTTTCCTACTTGGCAGTACATCTACGTATTAGTCA
TCGCTATTACCATGGTGATGCGGTTTTGGCAGTACATCAATGGGCGTGGATAGCGGTTTGACTCACGGGG
ATTTCCAAGTCTCCACCCCATTGACGTCAATGGGAGTTTGTTTTGGCACCAAAATCAACGGGACTTTCCA
AAATGTCGTAACAACTCCGCCCCATTGACGCAAATGGGCGGTAGGCGTGTACGGTGGGAGGTCTATATAA
GCAGAGCTGGTTTAGTGAACCGTCAGATCCGCTAGCGCTACCGGTCGCCACCATGGTGAGCAAGGGCGAG
GAGCTGTTCACCGGGGTGGTGCCCATCCTGGTCGAGCTGGACGGCGACGTAAACGGCCACAAGTTCAGCG
TGTCCGGCGAGGGCGAGGGCGATGCCACCTACGGCAAGCTGACCCTGAAGTTCATCTGCACCACCGGCAA
GCTGCCCGTGCCCTGGCCCACCCTCGTGACCACCCTGACCTACGGCGTGCAGTGCTTCAGCCGCTACCCC
GACCACATGAAGCAGCACGACTTCTTCAAGTCCGCCATGCCCGAAGGCTACGTCCAGGAGCGCACCATCT
TCTTCAAGGACGACGGCAACTACAAGACCCGCGCCGAGGTGAAGTTCGAGGGCGACACCCTGGTGAACCG
CATCGAGCTGAAGGGCATCGACTTCAAGGAGGACGGCAACATCCTGGGGCACAAGCTGGAGTACAACTAC
AACAGCCACAACGTCTATATCATGGCCGACAAGCAGAAGAACGGCATCAAGGTGAACTTCAAGATCCGCC
ACAACATCGAGGACGGCAGCGTGCAGCTCGCCGACCACTACCAGCAGAACACCCCCATCGGCGACGGCCC
CGTGCTGCTGCCCGACAACCACTACCTGAGCACCCAGTCCGCCCTGAGCAAAGACCCCAACGAGAAGCGC
GATCACATGGTCCTGCTGGAGTTCGTGACCGCCGCCGGGATCACTCTCGGCATGGACGAGCTGTACAAGT
CCGGACTCAGATCTCGAGCTCAGGCCCTGCTCGTGAAGCAGCCACCACCGCCACCGCCCCCGCCGCACCT
GTCTCTGCACCCCTCTGCAGGCAAATCGGCCATGGACAGCTTCCCCTCGCACCCACAGACTCCCGGCCTA
CCTGACCTGCAGACCAAAGAGCAGCAGTCTTCACCCAACACCTTTGCTCCTTACCCTCTCGCTGGACTGA
ACCCAAACATGAATGTCAACAGCATGGACATGACCGGTGGCTTGTCGGTGAAGGACCCATCCCAGTCCCA
GTCACGCCTCCCCCAGTGGACGCACCCCAACTCCATGGATAACTTGCCCAGTGCCGCTTCCCCCCTGGAG
CAGAACCCTAGCAAGCATGGTGCTATCCCTGGAGGTCTAAGCATTGGGCCTCCAGGTAAGTCCTCCATTG
ATGACTCCTATGGCCGGTACGATTTAATCCAGAACAGTGAGTCACCAGCCAGTCCTCCCGTAGCTGTTCC
CCATAGCTGGTCACGTGCCAAATCTGACAGTGATAAAATCTCAAATGGCTCTAGCATCAACTGGCCCCCA
GAATTCCATCCGGGAGTTCCATGGAAAGGACTGCAGAATATTGACCCTGAGAATGACCCTGACGTCACTC
CTGGCAGTGTCCCCACTGGGCCTACCATCAACACCACCATCCAGGATGTCAACCGCTACCTCCTCAAGAG
TGGAGGTAAACTGTCAGACATCAAATCGACGTGGTCCTCTGGCCCTACCTCCCACACGCAAGCCTCTCTG
TCTCATGAACTATGGAAGGTGCCCAGAAACAGTACTGCACCCACGAGGCCACCTCCAGGGTTAACCAATC
CCAAGCCCTCCTCCACCTGGGGTGCCAGCCCCCTCGGCTGGACCAGCTCCTACTCCTCGGGTTCTGCCTG
GAGCACCGACACCTCAGGAAGAACCAGCAGCTGGCTCGTTCTTCGAAACCTCACTCCCCAGATTGATGGT
TCTACACTGCGGACATTGTGTTTGCAACATGGGCCTCTTATCACATTCCACCTGAATCTGACTCAAGGCA
ATGCTGTGGTCCGGTACAGCTCCAAGGAGGAGGCTGCCAAGGCCCAGAAGTCTCTGCACATGTGCGTCCT
GGGAAACACTACCATCCTGGCCGAGTTCGCTGGTGAAGAAGAAGTGAATCGCTTCTTAGCCCAAGGCCAG
GCGCTGCCACCCACTTCCAGCTGGCAGTCCAGCAGCGCGTCCAGCCAGCCGCGGCTCAGCGCAGCGGGCA
GCTCCCATGGCCTGGTACGCAGCGACGCTGGCCACTGGAACGCCCCGTGCCTGGGTGGCAAGGGGAGCAG
TGAGCTGCTGTGGGGCGGGGTGCCCCAGTACTCCAGCAGCCTGTGGGGCCCGCCCAGCGCCGACGACAGC
AGGGTGATAGGCAGCCCCACGCCGCTAACCACCCTGCTGCCTGGGGACCTGCTCAGCGGGGAGTCCCTGT
AGGCGCTGCCATCATCAGCACCAGGAGAGCCGACCCCTCCCGGGACCCCTCCCGGCTGGGCGGCCCCACA
GACCCGCTGGAACCCAGCAGCGGCCGCTTCCCTTTAGTGAGGGTTAATGCTTCGAGCAGTCGACGGTACC
GCGGGCCCGGGATCCACCGGATCTAGATAACTGATCATAATCAGCCATACCACATTTGTAGAGGTTTTAC
TTGCTTTAAAAAACCTCCCACACCTCCCCCTGAACCTGAAACATAAAATGAATGCAATTGTTGTTGTTAA
CTTGTTTATTGCAGCTTATAATGGTTACAAATAAAGCAATAGCATCACAAATTTCACAAATAAAGCATTT
TTTTCACTGCATTCTAGTTGTGGTTTGTCCAAACTCATCAATGTATCTTAACGCGTAAATTGTAAGCGTT
AATATTTTGTTAAAATTCGCGTTAAATTTTTGTTAAATCAGCTCATTTTTTAACCAATAGGCCGAAATCG
GCAAAATCCCTTATAAATCAAAAGAATAGACCGAGATAGGGT
[37 nt withheld, positions 3333-3369]
AAAGAACGTGGACTCCAACGTCAAAGG
[49 nt withheld, positions 3397-3445]
T
[91 nt withheld, positions 3447-3537]
G
[124 nt withheld, positions 3539-3662]
CAGGTGGCACTTTTCGGGGAAATGTGCGCGGAACCCCTATTTGTTTATTTTTCTAAATACATTCAAATAT
GTATCCGCTCATGAGACAATAACCCTGATAAATGCTTCAATAATATTGAAAAAGGAAGAGTCCTGAGGCG
GAAAGAACCAGCTGTGGAATGTGTGTCAGTTAGGGTGTGGAAAGTCCCCAGGCTCCCCAGCAGGCAGAAG
TATGCAAAGCATGCATCTCAATTAGTCAGCAACCAGGTGTGGAAAGTCCCCAGGCTCCCCAGCAGGCAGA
AGTATGCAAAGCATGCATCTCAATTAGTCAGCAACCATAGTCCCGCCCCTAACTCCGCCCATCCCGCCCC
TAACTCCGCCCAGTTCCGCCCATTCTCCGCCCCATGGCTGACTAATTTTTTTTATTTATGCAGAGGCCGA
GGCCGCCTCGGCCTCTGAGCTATTCCAGAAGTAGTGAGGAGGCTTTTTTGGAGGCCTAGGCTTTTGCAAA
GATCGATCAAGAGACAGGATGAGGATCGTTTCGCATGATTGAACAAGATGGATTGCACGCAGGTTCTCCG
GCCGCTTGGGTGGAGAGGCTATTCGGCTATGACTGGGCACAACAGACAATCGGCTGCTCTGATGCCGCCG
TGTTCCGGCTGTCAGCGCAGGGGCGCCCGGTTCTTTTTGTCAAGACCGACCTGTCCGGTGCCCTGAATGA
ACTGCAAGACGAGGCAGCGCGGCTATCGTGGCTGGCCACGACGGGCGTTCCTTGCGCAGCTGTGCTCGAC
GTTGTCACTGAAGCGGGAAGGGACTGGCTGCTATTGGGCGAAGTGCCGGGGCAGGATCTCCTGTCATCTC
ACCTTGCTCCTGCCGAGAAAGTATCCATCATGGCTGATGCAATGCGGCGGCTGCATACGCTTGATCCGGC
TACCTGCCCATTCGACCACCAAGCGAAACATCGCATCGAGCGAGCACGTACTCGGATGGAAGCCGGTCTT
GTCGATCAGGATGATCTGGACGAAGAGCATCAGGGGCTCGCGCCAGCCGAACTGTTCGCCAGGCTCAAGG
CGAGCATGCCCGACGGCGAGGATCTCGTCGTGACCCATGGCGATGCCTGCTTGCCGAATATCATGGTGGA
AAATGGCCGCTTTTCTGGATTCATCGACTGTGGCCGGCTGGGTGTGGCGGACCGCTATCAGGACATAGCG
TTGGCTACCCGTGATATTGCTGAAGAGCTTGGCGGCGAATGGGCTGACCGCTTCCTCGTGCTTTACGGTA
TCGCCGCTCCCGATTCGCAGCGCATCGCCTTCTATCGCCTTCTTGACGAGTTCTTCTGAGCGGGACTCTG
GGGTTCGAAATGACCGACCAAGCGACGCCCAACCTGCCATCACGAGATTTCGATTCCACCGCCGCCTTCT
ATGAAAGGTTGGGCTTCGGAATCGTTTTCCGGGACGCCGGCTGGATGATCCTCCAGCGCGGGGATCTCAT
GCTGGAGTTCTTCGCCCACCCTAGGGGGAGGCTAACTGAAACACGGAAGGAGACAATACCGGAAGGAACC
CGCGCTATGACGGCAATAAAAAGACAGAATAAAACGCACGGTGTTGGGTCGTTTGTTCATAAACGCGGGG
TTCGGTCCCAGGGCTGGCACTCTGTCGATACCCCACCGAGACCCCATTGGGGCCAATACGCCCGCGTTTC
TTCCTTTTCCCCACCCCACCCCCCAAGTTCGGGTGAAGGCCCAGGGCTCGCAGCCAACGTCGGGGCGGCA
GGCCCTGCCATAGCCTCAGGTTACTCATATATACTTTAGATTGATTTAAAACTTCATTTTTAATTTAAAA
GGATCTAGGTGAAGATCCTTTTTGATAATCTCATGACCAAAATCCCTTAACGTGAGTTTTCGTTCCACTG
AGCGTCAGACCCCGTAGAAAAGATCAAAGGATCTTCTTGAGATCCTTTTTTTCTGCGCGTAATCTGCTGC
TTGCAAACAAAAAAACCACCGCTACCAGCGGTGGTTTGTTTGCCGGATCAAGAGCTACCAACTCTTTTTC
CGAAGGTAACTGGCTTCAGCAGAGCGCAGATACCAAATACTGTCCTTCTAGTGTAGCCGTAGTTAGGCCA
CCACTTCAAGAACTCTGTAGCACCGCCTACATACCTCGCTCTGCTAATCCTGTTACCAGTGGCTGCTGCC
AGTGGCGATAAGTCGTGTCTTACCGGGTTGGACTCAAGACGATAGTTACCGGATAAGGCGCAGCGGTCGG
GCTGAACGGGGGGTTCGTGCACACAGCCCAGCTTGGAGCGAACGACCTACACCGAACTGAGATACCTACA
GCGTGAGCTATGAGAAAGCGCCACGCTTCCCGAAGGGAGAAAGGCGGACAGGTATCCGGTAAGCGGCAGG
GTCGGAACAGGAGAGCGCACGAGGGAGCTTCCAGGGGGAAACGCCTGGTATCTTTATAGTCCTGTCGGGT
TTCGCCACCTCTGACTTGAGCGTCGATTTTTGTGATGCTCGTCAGGGGGGCGGAGCCTATGGAAAAACGC
CAGCAACGCGGCCTTTTTACGGTTCCTGGCCTTTTGCTGGCCTTTTGCTCACATGTTCTTTCCTGCGTTA
TCCCCTGATTCTGTGGATAACCGTATTACCGCCATGCAT
Features (pLannotate 1.2.2; 16 found; start..end, strand, type, name):
     61..364     +  enhancer       CMV enhancer: human cytomegalovirus immediate early enhancer
    365..568     +  promoter       CMV promoter: human cytomegalovirus (CMV) immediate early promoter
    613..1329    +  CDS            EGFP: EGFP is a basic (constitutively fluorescent) green fluorescent protein published in 1996, derived from Aequorea victoria. It is reported to be a rapidly-maturing weak dimer with moderate acid sensitivity.
   1339..2799    +  CDS            TNRC6C (fragment): TNR6C_HUMAN - Also known as KIAA1582. Experimental evidence at protein level: Swiss-Prot protein existence level 1. Plays a role in RNA-mediated gene silencing by micro-RNAs (miRNAs). Required for miRNA-dependent translational repression of complementary mRNAs by argonaute family proteins. As scaffoldng protein associates with argonaute proteins bound to partially complementary mRNAs and simultaneously can recruit CCR4-NOT and PAN deadenylase complexes. From Homo sapiens (Human).
   2901..2918    -  promoter       T3 promoter (fragment): promoter for bacteriophage T3 RNA polymerase
   2926..2955    +  misc_feature   MCS (fragment): multiple cloning site
   2972..3056    +  CDS            large T antigen (fragment): large T antigen from SV40 (simian virus 40)
   3079..3200    +  polyA_signal   SV40 poly(A) signal: SV40 polyadenylation signal
   3234..3662    -  rep_origin     f1 ori (sequence partly withheld): f1 bacteriophage origin of replication; arrow indicates direction of (+) strand synthesis
   3689..3793    +  promoter       AmpR promoter: bla
   3795..4152    +  promoter       SV40 promoter: SV40 enhancer and early promoter
   4187..4981    +  CDS            NeoR/KanR: aminoglycoside phosphotransferase from Tn5; aph(3')-II (or nptII); confers resistance to neomycin, kanamycin, and G418 (Geneticin®)
   5002..5154    +  CDS            ble (fragment): BLE_KLEPN - Experimental evidence at protein level: Swiss-Prot protein existence level 1. Binding protein with a strong affinity to the bleomycin family of antibiotics. Binds to CL990; an antimitotic-antibiotic compound. From Klebsiella pneumoniae.
   5213..5260    +  polyA_signal   HSV TK poly(A) signal: herpes simplex virus thymidine kinase polyadenylation signal (Cole and Stacy, 1985)
   5351..5367    -  polyA_signal   bGH poly(A) signal (fragment): bovine growth hormone polyadenylation signal
   5589..6177    +  rep_origin     ori: high-copy-number ColE1/pMB1/pBR322/pUC origin of replication
