[The description below was written by a language model from this plasmid's Addgene catalogue record and pLannotate feature annotations shown in this document.]
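Description:
pEGFP-C1-HsTNRC6C_1208-1690_L is a 6,291 nt mammalian expression plasmid that produces a C-terminal fragment of human TNRC6C (residues 1208–1690, numbered according to isoform 2) fused to the C-terminus of EGFP. The catalogue lists the backbone as unknown, but the name and the feature layout are consistent with a pEGFP-C1-type vector. The CMV immediate-early enhancer and promoter drive the EGFP coding sequence, which is followed almost directly by the TNRC6C fragment. Remnants of the multiple cloning site and an SV40 polyadenylation signal lie downstream. The small annotated T3 promoter, SV40 large T antigen, ble and bGH poly(A) fragments appear to be short partial matches, likely leftover backbone or linker sequence rather than functional parts.

The plasmid is propagated in E. coli through a high-copy ColE1/pUC-type origin, and it also carries an f1 origin for single-stranded DNA production. Selection relies on a single Tn5 aminoglycoside phosphotransferase gene (NeoR/KanR) placed behind both a bacterial bla promoter and the SV40 enhancer/early promoter, and terminated by the HSV TK poly(A) signal. This arrangement gives kanamycin resistance in bacteria and allows G418 selection in transfected mammalian cells.

TNRC6C is a GW182-family scaffold protein that binds Argonaute proteins on miRNA targets and recruits the CCR4-NOT and PAN deadenylase complexes. The associated study concerns direct recruitment of cytoplasmic deadenylases by GW182 proteins, so the GFP-tagged fragment is suited to interaction and localisation experiments that map this activity in human cells. The record does not state the meaning of the "_L" suffix. The depositor sequence may be theoretical or based on Sanger sequencing rather than fully verified.
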