Addgene plasmid #146880: pEGFP-C1-HsTNRC6C_1208-1690_L
Purpose: Mammalian Expression of HsTNRC6C_1208-1690
Depositing lab: Elisa Izaurralde. Depositing organization: Max Planck Institute for Developmental Biology. Publication: GW182 proteins directly recruit cytoplasmic deadenylase complexes to miRNA targets. Braun JE, Huntzinger E, Fauser M, Izaurralde E. Mol Cell. 2011 Oct 7;44(1):120-33. 10.1016/j.molcel.2011.09.007 PubMed 21981923.
Backbone
  Vector backbone: Unknown
  Vector type: Mammalian Expression
Growth in bacteria
  Bacterial resistance: Kanamycin, 50 μg/mL
  Growth temperature: 37°C
  Growth strain: DH5alpha
  Copy number: High Copy
Gene/Insert
  Gene/Insert name: HsTNRC6C_1208-1690
  Species: H. sapiens (human)
  Entrez Gene: TNRC6C
  Cloning method: Unknown
Terms and licenses: Academic/Nonprofit Terms; Industry Terms: Not Available to Industry
Depositor comments: sequence of Hs TNRC6C isoform2 given by NCBI: NM_018996.3 Plasmids from this collection were made available to the research community and donated after the lab closed. Please note that the sequence provided by the depositing laboratory may be theoretical/predicted or based on Sanger sequencing results. There may be discrepancies between sequencing results obtained by Addgene and the depositor sequence. If an Addgene verified sequence is not available, please contact before placing your order to request that our lab fully sequence the plasmid.
How to cite: pEGFP-C1-HsTNRC6C_1208-1690_L was a gift from Elisa Izaurralde (Addgene plasmid # 146880 ; http://n2t.net/addgene:146880 ; RRID:Addgene_146880)
